>Addgene plasmid #245603 | pICSL50047 | addgene full sequence | sequence record 495518 | Addgene NGS Result
GGTCTCATTCGGAGGACGCCAAAAACATAAAGAAAGGCCCGGCGCCATTCTATCCTCTAGAGGATGGAAC
CGCTGGAGAGCAACTGCATAAGGCTATGAAGAGATACGCCCTGGTTCCTGGAACAATTGCTTTTACAGAT
GCACATATCGAGGTGAACATCACGTACGCGGAATACTTCGAAATGTCCGTTCGGTTGGCAGAAGCTATGA
AACGATATGGGCTGAATACAAATCACAGAATCGTCGTATGCAGTGAAAACTCTCTTCAATTCTTTATGCC
GGTGTTGGGCGCGTTATTTATCGGAGTTGCAGTTGCGCCCGCGAACGACATTTATAATGAACGTGAATTG
CTCAACAGTATGAACATTTCGCAGCCTACCGTAGTGTTTGTTTCCAAAAAGGGGTTGCAAAAAATTTTGA
ACGTGCAAAAAAAATTACCAATAATCCAGAAAATTATTATCATGGATTCTAAAACGGATTACCAGGGATT
TCAGTCGATGTACACGTTCGTCACATCTCATCTACCTCCCGGTTTTAATGAATACGATTTTGTACCAGAG
TCCTTTGATCGTGACAAAACAATTGCACTGATAATGAATTCCTCTGGATCTACTGGGTTACCTAAGGGTG
TGGCCCTTCCGCATAGAACTGCCTGCGTCAGATTCTCGCATGCCAGAGATCCTATTTTTGGCAATCAAAT
CATTCCGGATACTGCGATTTTAAGTGTTGTTCCATTCCATCACGGTTTTGGAATGTTTACTACACTCGGA
TATTTGATATGTGGATTTCGAGTCGTCTTAATGTATAGATTTGAAGAAGAGCTGTTTTTACGATCCCTTC
AGGATTACAAAATTCAAAGTGCGTTGCTAGTACCAACCCTATTTTCATTCTTCGCCAAAAGCACTCTGAT
TGACAAATACGATTTATCTAATTTACACGAAATTGCTTCTGGGGGCGCACCTCTTTCGAAAGAAGTCGGG
GAAGCGGTTGCAAAACGCTTCCATCTTCCAGGGATACGACAAGGATATGGGCTCACTGAGACTACATCAG
CTATTCTGATTACACCCGAGGGGGATGATAAACCGGGCGCGGTCGGTAAAGTTGTTCCATTTTTTGAAGC
GAAGGTTGTGGATCTGGATACCGGGAAAACGCTGGGCGTTAATCAGAGAGGCGAATTATGTGTCAGAGGA
CCTATGATTATGTCCGGTTATGTAAACAATCCGGAAGCGACCAACGCCTTGATTGACAAGGATGGATGGG
ACTACAAGGATGACGATGACAAGTAAGCTTTGAGACCACGTGGCTCTTCAGTGGACGAAAGGGCCTCGTG
ATACGCCTATTTTTATAGGTTAATGTCATGATAATAATGGTTTCTTAGACGTCAGGTGGCACTTTTCGGG
GAAATGTGCGCGGAACCCCTATTTGTTTATTTTTCTAAATACATTCAAATATGTATCCGCTCATGAGACA
ATAACCCTGATAAATGCTTCAATAATATTGAAAAAGGAAGAGTATGCGCTCACGCAACTGGTCCAGAACC
TTGACCGAACGCAGCGGTGGTAACGGCGCAGTGGCGGTTTTCATGGCTTGTTATGACTGTTTTTTTTTGG
GGTACAGTCTATGCCTCGGGCATCCAAGCAGCAAGCGCGTTACGCCGTGGGTCGATGTTTGATGTTATGG
AGCAGCAACGATGTTACGCAGCAGGGCAGTCGCCCTAAAACAAAGTTAAACATCATGAGGGAAGCGGTGA
TCGCCGAAGTATCGACTCAACTATCAGAGGTAGTTGGCGTCATCGAGCGCCATCTCGAACCGACGTTGCT
GGCCGTACATTTGTACGGCTCCGCAGTGGATGGCGGCCTGAAGCCACACAGCGATATTGATTTGCTGGTT
ACGGTGACCGTAAGGCTTGATGAAACAACGCGGCGAGCTTTGATCAACGACCTTTTGGAAACTTCGGCTT
CCCCTGGAGAGAGCGAGATTCTCCGCGCTGTAGAAGTCACCATTGTTGTGCACGACGACATCATTCCGTG
GCGTTATCCAGCTAAGCGCGAACTGCAATTTGGAGAATGGCAGCGCAATGACATTCTTGCAGGTATCTTC
GAGCCAGCCACGATCGACATTGATCTGGCTATCTTGCTGACAAAAGCAAGAGAACATAGCGTTGCCTTGG
TAGGTCCAGCGGCGGAGGAACTCTTTGATCCGGTTCCTGAACAGGATCTATTTGAGGCGCTAAATGAAAC
CTTAACGCTATGGAACTCGCCGCCCGACTGGGCTGGCGATGAGCGAAATGTAGTGCTTACGTTGTCCCGC
ATTTGGTACAGCGCAGTAACCGGCAAAATCGCGCCGAAGGATGTCGCTGCCGACTGGGCAATGGAGCGCC
TGCCGGCCCAGTATCAGCCCGTCATACTTGAAGCTAGACAGGCTTATCTTGGACAAGAAGAAGATCGCTT
GGCCTCGCGCGCAGATCAGTTGGAAGAATTTGTCCATTACGTAAAAGGCGAGATCACCAAGGTAGTCGGC
AAATAACTGTCAGACCAAGTTTACTCATATATACTTTAGATTGATTTAAAACTTCATTTTTAATTTAAAA
GGATCTAGGTGAAGATCCTTTTTGATAATCTCATGACCAAAATCCCTTAACGTGAGTTTTCGTTCCACTG
AGCGTCAGACCCCGTAGAAAAGATCAAAGGATCTTCTTGAGATCCTTTTTTTCTGCGCGTAATCTGCTGC
TTGCAAACAAAAAAACCACCGCTACCAGCGGTGGTTTGTTTGCCGGATCAAGAGCTACCAACTCTTTTTC
CGAAGGTAACTGGCTTCAGCAGAGCGCAGATACCAAATACTGTTCTTCTAGTGTAGCCGTAGTTAGGCCA
CCACTTCAAGAACTCTGTAGCACCGCCTACATACCTCGCTCTGCTAATCCTGTTACCAGTGGCTGCTGCC
AGTGGCGATAAGTCGTGTCTTACCGGGTTGGACTCAAGACGATAGTTACCGGATAAGGCGCAGCGGTCGG
GCTGAACGGGGGGTTCGTGCACACAGCCCAGCTTGGAGCGAACGACCTACACCGAACTGAGATACCTACA
GCGTGAGCTATGAGAAAGCGCCACGCTTCCCGAAGGGAGAAAGGCGGACAGGTATCCGGTAAGCGGCAGG
GTCGGAACAGGAGAGCGCACGAGGGAGCTTCCAGGGGGAAACGCCTGGTATCTTTATAGTCCTGTCGGGT
TTCGCCACCTCTGACTTGAGCGTCGATTTTTGTGATGCTCGTCAGGGGGGCGGAGCCTATGGAAAAACGC
CAGCAACGCGGCCTTTTTACGGTTCCTGGCCTTTTGCTGGCCTTTTGCTCACATGTTCTTTCCTGCGTTA
TCCCCTGATTCTGTGGATAACCGTATTACCGCCTTTGAGTGAGCTGATACCGCTCGCCGCAGCCGAACGA
CCGAGCGCAGCGAGTCAGTGAGCGAGGAAGCGGAAGAGCGCCCAATACGCAAACCGCCTCTCCCCGCGCG
TTGGCCGATTCATTAATCACTGT
Features (pLannotate 1.2.2; 8 found; start..end, strand, type, name):
     15..1259    +  CDS            luciferase (fragment): firefly luciferase; luc
   1263..1283    +  CDS            FLAG (fragment): FLAG® epitope tag, followed by an enterokinase cleavage site
   1409..1513    +  promoter       AmpR promoter: bla
   1504..1584    -  CDS            int (fragment): INT2_ECOLX - Protein inferred from homology: Swiss-Prot protein existence level 3. Putative integrase believed to be involved in the insertion of antibiotic resistance genes into plasmids and transposons. From Escherichia coli.
   1672..1728    +  CDS            GmR (fragment): gentamycin acetyltransferase; aacC1; confers resistance to gentamycin
   1735..2523    +  CDS            aadA: S3AD_ECOLX - Experimental evidence at protein level: Swiss-Prot protein existence level 1. Mediates bacterial resistance to the antibiotics streptomycin and spectinomycin. From Escherichia coli.
   2697..3285    +  rep_origin     ori: high-copy-number ColE1/pMB1/pBR322/pUC origin of replication
   3468..3517    +  CDS            lacI (fragment): lac repressor; lacI; The lac repressor binds to the lac operator to inhibit transcription in E. coli. This inhibition can be relieved by adding lactose or isopropyl-β-D-thiogalactopyranoside (IPTG).
