[The description below was written by a language model from this plasmid's Addgene catalogue record and pLannotate feature annotations shown in this document.]
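Description:
pICSL50047 is a Level 0 Golden Gate (MoClo syntax) part plasmid built on the pICSL01003 backbone. It is a small, high-copy synthetic biology vector propagated in E. coli. It carries no expression machinery for the payload itself and simply stores a standardised coding module for later assembly. Maintenance relies on a ColE1/pUC-type origin of replication. Selection uses an aadA gene conferring spectinomycin (and streptomycin) resistance, which lies downstream of an annotated bla-type AmpR promoter. The short fragments annotated as integrase, gentamicin acetyltransferase and lacI appear to be remnants of the resistance cassette and backbone rather than functional genes.

The insert is a C-terminal tag module of about 1.3 kb encoding the N-terminal portion of firefly (Photinus pyralis; the record spells the species "Phontius") luciferase for split-luciferase use. The feature table shows the luciferase fragment followed immediately by a short stretch annotated as a partial FLAG epitope, although the catalogue fields do not mention an epitope tag. Internal BsaI and BpiI recognition sites were removed by point mutation, so the part is compatible with Type IIS assembly. The module is defined by TTCG and GCTT overhangs, the standard MoClo fusion sites for the C-terminal tag position. This lets it be joined in frame downstream of a coding sequence and upstream of a terminator in a Level 1 transcription unit.

The promoter, partner gene and terminator come from other Level 0 parts, and the record names no particular host for the final assembly. A fusion made with this part would typically be paired with a complementary C-terminal luciferase fragment in split-luciferase complementation assays of protein–protein interaction, though the record does not describe a specific application.
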