Addgene plasmid #245603: pICSL50047
Purpose: Level 0 Golden Gate part C-Terminal Tag with overhangs TTCG - GCTT
Depositing lab: Mark Youles. Depositing organization: Sainsbury Laboratory, Norwich.
Backbone
  Vector backbone: pICSL01003
  Backbone size w/o insert (bp): 2244
  Vector type: Synthetic Biology
Growth in bacteria
  Bacterial resistance: Spectinomycin, 50 μg/mL
  Growth temperature: 37°C
  Growth strain: DH5alpha
  Copy number: High Copy
Gene/Insert
  Gene/Insert name: C-Terminal tag N-terminal portion of split Luciferase
  Species: Phontius pyralis
  Insert size (bp): 1279
  Mutation: BsaI/BpiI sites removed by point-mutation
  Cloning method: Restriction Enzyme; 5′ cloning site BsaI (destroyed during cloning); 3′ cloning site BsaI (destroyed during cloning)
  Sequencing primers: 5′ TCACATGTTCTTTCCTGCG; 3′ GTCTCATGAGCGGATACATATTTGAATG
Terms and licenses: Academic/Nonprofit Terms; Industry Terms: Not Available to Industry
Depositor comments: Level 0 C-Terminal tag module used for GoldenGate assemblies using the MoClo overhang syntax
How to cite: pICSL50047 was a gift from Mark Youles (Addgene plasmid # 245603 ; http://n2t.net/addgene:245603 ; RRID:Addgene_245603)
